Addgene plasmid #142084: TFORF2447
Purpose: Lentiviral vector for overexpressing transcription factor ORFs with unique 24-bp barcodes. Barcodes facilitate identification of transcription factors in pooled screens.
Depositing lab: Feng Zhang. Depositing organization: Broad Institute. Publication: A transcription factor atlas of directed differentiation. Joung J, Ma S, Tay T, Geiger-Schuller KR, Kirchgatterer PC, Verdine VK, Guo B, Arias-Garcia MA, Allen WE, Singh A, Kuksenko O, Abudayyeh OO, Gootenberg JS, Fu Z, Macrae RK, Buenrostro JD, Regev A, Zhang F. Cell. 2023 Jan 5;186(1):209-229.e26. doi: 10.1016/j.cell.2022.11.026. PubMed 36608654.
Backbone
  Vector backbone: pLX_TRC317
  Backbone manufacturer: Broad Institute Genetic Perturbation Platform
  Backbone size w/o insert (bp): 8264
  Vector type: Mammalian Expression, Lentiviral
  Selectable markers: Puromycin
Growth in bacteria
  Bacterial resistance: Ampicillin, 100 μg/mL
  Growth temperature: 37°C
  Growth strain: NEB Stable
  Copy number: High Copy
Gene/Insert
  Gene/Insert name: ZIK1
  Species: H. sapiens (human)
  Insert size (bp): 1526
  Entrez Gene: ZIK1 (a.k.a. ZNF762, MGC119699, MGC119700, MGC119701)
  Promoter: EF1a
  Cloning method: Unknown
  Sequencing primers: 5′ GGGTGGAGACTGAAGTTAGGCCAG; 3′ CACATAGCGTAAAAGGAGCAACATAG
Terms and licenses: Academic/Nonprofit Terms; Industry Terms: Not Available to Industry
Depositor comments: NM_001321145,ENST00000536878 . The transcription factor ORF portion of this plasmid was synthesized by Genewiz. Please test multiple small colonies in case of plasmid recombination. To make this collection available in a timely manner, a portion of this collection was not fully sequenced by Addgene. If an Addgene verified full plasmid sequence is not available, please contact us prior to placing an order to request the full sequence.
How to cite: TFORF2447 was a gift from Feng Zhang (Addgene plasmid # 142084 ; http://n2t.net/addgene:142084 ; RRID:Addgene_142084)
