[The description below was written by a language model from this plasmid's Addgene catalogue record and pLannotate feature annotations shown in this document.]
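Description:
TFORF2447 is a third-generation-style, self-inactivating lentiviral expression plasmid built on the pLX_TRC317 backbone and carrying the human zinc-finger transcription factor ZIK1 (also known as ZNF762) as a synthesized open reading frame. It belongs to a large barcoded transcription factor ORF collection in which each clone carries a unique 24-bp barcode, so that the factor delivered to a cell can be identified by sequencing in pooled overexpression screens such as directed-differentiation studies. In bacteria the plasmid is maintained through a high-copy ColE1/pUC-type origin and ampicillin resistance (bla). An f1 origin and remnants of a lac/T7/T3 cloning region are also present. The depositor notes that recombination can occur.

The viral portion starts with an RSV promoter fused to a truncated HIV-1 5' LTR, which allows Tat-independent production of genomic RNA. This is followed by the Ψ packaging signal with a gag fragment, the Rev response element and a cPPT/CTS, and it ends at a ΔU3 3' LTR followed by an SV40 polyadenylation signal. Two cassettes lie between the LTRs. An SV40 early promoter drives puromycin N-acetyltransferase for selecting transduced mammalian cells, and the EF-1α promoter drives constitutive expression of ZIK1, with a WPRE downstream to enhance transcript stability and expression. The automated annotation matches only the first part of the stated 1,526-bp insert to ZIK1, and it does not mark the barcode. The barcode's exact position is therefore not given in the record, although the unannotated stretch between the ORF and the WPRE is a plausible location. The annotated sequence length of 9,790 nt equals the stated backbone size plus insert size.
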