Features (pLannotate 1.2.2; 31 found; start..end, strand, type, name):
      5..231     +  promoter       RSV promoter: Rous sarcoma virus enhancer/promoter
    232..412     +  LTR            5' LTR (truncated): truncated 5' long terminal repeat (LTR) from HIV-1
    459..584     +  misc_feature   HIV-1 Ψ: packaging signal of human immunodeficiency virus type 1
    568..931     +  CDS            HIV-1 gag (fragment): gag protein from human immunodeficiency virus 1; gag
   1077..1310    +  misc_feature   RRE: The Rev response element (RRE) of HIV-1 allows for Rev-dependent mRNA export from the nucleus to the cytoplasm.
   1687..1713    +  CDS            Rev (fragment): human immunodeficiency virus 1 (HIV-1) Rev protein; rev; enhances nuclear export of unspliced and incompletely spliced viral mRNAs
   1720..1743    +  promoter       SV40 promoter (fragment): SV40 early promoter
   1744..1815    +  promoter       SV40 promoter (fragment): SV40 enhancer and early promoter
   1839..1974    +  rep_origin     SV40 ori: SV40 origin of replication
   2020..2616    +  CDS            PuroR (fragment): puromycin N-acetyltransferase; pac from Streptomyces; confers resistance to puromycin
   2665..2782    +  misc_feature   cPPT/CTS: central polypurine tract and central termination sequence of HIV-1
   2847..2913    +  CDS            small t antigen (fragment): SV40 (simian virus 40) small t antigen
   2920..4098    +  promoter       EF-1α promoter: strong constitutive promoter for human elongation factor EF-1α
   4115..4798    +  CDS            ZIK1 (fragment): ZIK1_HUMAN - Also known as ZNF762. Experimental evidence at protein level: Swiss-Prot protein existence level 1. May be a transcriptional repressor. From Homo sapiens (Human).
   5552..5605    +  promoter       U6 promoter (fragment): RNA polymerase III promoter for human U6 snRNA
   5647..6235    +  misc_feature   WPRE: woodchuck hepatitis virus posttranscriptional regulatory element
   6286..6305    +  misc_feature   cPPT/CTS (fragment): central polypurine tract and central termination sequence of HIV-1
   6307..6540    +  LTR            3' LTR (ΔU3): self-inactivating 3' long terminal repeat (LTR) from HIV-1
   6618..6739    +  polyA_signal   SV40 poly(A) signal: SV40 polyadenylation signal
   6779..6914    +  rep_origin     SV40 ori: SV40 origin of replication
   6935..6953    -  promoter       T7 promoter: promoter for bacteriophage T7 RNA polymerase
   6961..7116    +  CDS            lacZα (fragment): LacZα fragment of β-galactosidase; lacZ fragment
   7121..7549    +  rep_origin     f1 ori (sequence partly withheld): f1 bacteriophage origin of replication; arrow indicates direction of (+) strand synthesis
   7602..7706    +  promoter       AmpR promoter: bla
   7707..8567    +  CDS            AmpR: β-lactamase; bla; confers resistance to ampicillin, carbenicillin, and related antibiotics
   8738..9326    +  rep_origin     ori: high-copy-number ColE1/pMB1/pBR322/pUC origin of replication
   9509..9601    +  CDS            lacI (fragment): lac repressor; lacI; The lac repressor binds to the lac operator to inhibit transcription in E. coli. This inhibition can be relieved by adding lactose or isopropyl-β-D-thiogalactopyranoside (IPTG).
   9614..9635    +  protein_bind   CAP binding site: CAP binding activates transcription in the presence of cAMP. E. coli catabolite activator protein
   9650..9680    +  promoter       lac promoter: promoter for the E. coli lac operon
   9688..9704    +  protein_bind   lac operator: The lac repressor binds to the lac operator to inhibit transcription in E. coli. This inhibition can be relieved by adding lactose or isopropyl-β-D-thiogalactopyranoside (IPTG). lac repressor encoded by lacI
   9749..9767    +  promoter       T3 promoter: promoter for bacteriophage T3 RNA polymerase
>Addgene plasmid #142084 | TFORF2447 | addgene full sequence | sequence record 395700 | Addgene NGS Result
TTAATGTAGTCTTATGCAATACTCTTGTAGTCTTGCAACATGGTAACGATGAGTTAGCAACATGCCTTAC
AAGGAGAGAAAAAGCACCGTGCATGCCGATTGGTGGAAGTAAGGTGGTACGATCGTGCCTTATTAGGAAG
GCAACAGACGGGTCTGACATGGATTGGACGAACCACTGAATTGCCGCATTGCAGAGATATTGTATTTAAG
TGCCTAGCTCGATACATAAACGGGTCTCTCTGGTTAGACCAGATCTGAGCCTGGGAGCTCTCTGGCTAAC
TAGGGAACCCACTGCTTAAGCCTCAATAAAGCTTGCCTTGAGTGCTTCAAGTAGTGTGTGCCCGTCTGTT
GTGTGACTCTGGTAACTAGAGATCCCTCAGACCCTTTTAGTCAGTGTGGAAAATCTCTAGCAGTGGCGCC
CGAACAGGGACTTGAAAGCGAAAGGGAAACCAGAGGAGCTCTCTCGACGCAGGACTCGGCTTGCTGAAGC
GCGCACGGCAAGAGGCGAGGGGCGGCGACTGGTGAGTACGCCAAAAATTTTGACTAGCGGAGGCTAGAAG
GAGAGAGATGGGTGCGAGAGCGTCAGTATTAAGCGGGGGAGAATTAGATCGCGATGGGAAAAAATTCGGT
TAAGGCCAGGGGGAAAGAAAAAATATAAATTAAAACATATAGTATGGGCAAGCAGGGAGCTAGAACGATT
CGCAGTTAATCCTGGCCTGTTAGAAACATCAGAAGGCTGTAGACAAATACTGGGACAGCTACAACCATCC
CTTCAGACAGGATCAGAAGAACTTAGATCATTATATAATACAGTAGCAACCCTCTATTGTGTGCATCAAA
GGATAGAGATAAAAGACACCAAGGAAGCTTTAGACAAGATAGAGGAAGAGCAAAACAAAAGTAAGACCAC
CGCACAGCAAGCGGCCGCTGATCTTCAGACCTGGAGGAGGAGATATGAGGGACAATTGGAGAAGTGAATT
ATATAAATATAAAGTAGTAAAAATTGAACCATTAGGAGTAGCACCCACCAAGGCAAAGAGAAGAGTGGTG
CAGAGAGAAAAAAGAGCAGTGGGAATAGGAGCTTTGTTCCTTGGGTTCTTGGGAGCAGCAGGAAGCACTA
TGGGCGCAGCGTCAATGACGCTGACGGTACAGGCCAGACAATTATTGTCTGGTATAGTGCAGCAGCAGAA
CAATTTGCTGAGGGCTATTGAGGCGCAACAGCATCTGTTGCAACTCACAGTCTGGGGCATCAAGCAGCTC
CAGGCAAGAATCCTGGCTGTGGAAAGATACCTAAAGGATCAACAGCTCCTGGGGATTTGGGGTTGCTCTG
GAAAACTCATTTGCACCACTGCTGTGCCTTGGAATGCTAGTTGGAGTAATAAATCTCTGGAACAGATTTG
GAATCACACGACCTGGATGGAGTGGGACAGAGAAATTAACAATTACACAAGCTTAATACACTCCTTAATT
GAAGAATCGCAAAACCAGCAAGAAAAGAATGAACAAGAATTATTGGAATTAGATAAATGGGCAAGTTTGT
GGAATTGGTTTAACATAACAAATTGGCTGTGGTATATAAAATTATTCATAATGATAGTAGGAGGCTTGGT
AGGTTTAAGAATAGTTTTTGCTGTACTTTCTATAGTGAATAGAGTTAGGCAGGGATATTCACCATTATCG
TTTCAGACCCACCTCCCAACCCCGAGGGGACCCATGCATTGCATCTCAATTAGTCAGCAACCAGGTGTGG
AAAGTCCCCAGGCTCCCCAGCAGGCAGAAGTATGCAAAGCATGCGTCTCAATTAGTCAGCAACCATAGTC
CCGCCCCTAACTCCGCCCATCCCGCCCCTAACTCCGCCCAGTTCCGCCCATTCTCCGCCCCATGGCTGAC
TAATTTTTTTTATTTATGCAGAGGCCGAGGCCGCCTCGGCCTCTGAGCTATTCCAGAAGTAGTGAGGAGG
CTTTTTTGGAGGCCTAGGCTTTTGCAAAAAGCTTTCTAGAGGTACCACCGGAGCTTACCATGACCGAGTA
CAAGCCCACGGTGCGCCTCGCCACCCGCGACGACGTCCCCAGGGCCGTACGCACCCTCGCCGCCGCGTTC
GCCGACTACCCCGCCACGCGCCACACCGTCGATCCGGACCGCCACATCGAGCGGGTCACCGAGCTGCAAG
AACTCTTCCTCACGCGCGTCGGGCTCGACATCGGCAAGGTGTGGGTCGCGGACGACGGCGCCGCCGTGGC
GGTCTGGACCACGCCGGAGAGCGTCGAAGCGGGGGCGGTGTTCGCCGAGATCGGCCCGCGCATGGCCGAG
TTGAGCGGTTCCCGGCTGGCCGCGCAGCAACAGATGGAAGGCCTCCTGGCGCCGCACCGGCCCAAGGAGC
CCGCGTGGTTCCTGGCCACCGTCGGCGTCTCGCCCGACCACCAGGGCAAGGGTCTGGGCAGCGCCGTCGT
GCTCCCCGGAGTGGAGGCGGCCGAGCGCGCCGGGGTGCCCGCCTTCCTGGAGACCTCCGCGCCCCGCAAC
CTCCCCTTCTACGAGCGGCTCGGCTTCACCGTCACCGCCGACGTCGAGGTGCCCGAAGGACCGCGCACCT
GGTGCATGACCCGCAAGCCCGGTGCCAGTTAACGAATTCTAGATCTTGAGACAAATGGCAGTATTCATCC
ACAATTTTAAAAGAAAAGGGGGGATTGGGGGGTACAGTGCAGGGGAAAGAATAGTAGACATAATAGCAAC
AGACATACAAACTAAAGAATTACAAAAACAAATTACAAAAATTCAAAATTTTCGGGTTTATTACAGGGAC
AGCAGAGATCCACTTTGGCGCCGGCTCGAGGCCTGCAGGTGCAAAGATGGATAAAGTTTTAAACAGAGAG
GAATCTTTGCAGCTAATGGACCTTCTAGGTCTTGAAAGGAGTGGGAATTGGCTCCGGTGCCCGTCAGTGG
GCAGAGCGCACATCGCCCACAGTCCCCGAGAAGTTGGGGGGAGGGGTCGGCAATTGAACCGGTGCCTAGA
GAAGGTGGCGCGGGGTAAACTGGGAAAGTGATGTCGTGTACTGGCTCCGCCTTTTTCCCGAGGGTGGGGG
AGAACCGTATATAAGTGCAGTAGTCGCCGTGAACGTTCTTTTTCGCAACGGGTTTGCCGCCAGAACACAG
GTAAGTGCCGTGTGTGGTTCCCGCGGGCCTGGCCTCTTTACGGGTTATGGCCCTTGCGTGCCTTGAATTA
CTTCCACCTGGCTGCAGTACGTGATTCTTGATCCCGAGCTTCGGGTTGGAAGTGGGTGGGAGAGTTCGAG
GCCTTGCGCTTAAGGAGCCCCTTCGCCTCGTGCTTGAGTTGAGGCCTGGCCTGGGCGCTGGGGCCGCCGC
GTGCGAATCTGGTGGCACCTTCGCGCCTGTCTCGCTGCTTTCGATAAGTCTCTAGCCATTTAAAATTTTT
GATGACCTGCTGCGACGCTTTTTTTCTGGCAAGATAGTCTTGTAAATGCGGGCCAAGATCTGCACACTGG
TATTTCGGTTTTTGGGGCCGCGGGCGGCGACGGGGCCCGTGCGTCCCAGCGCACATGTTCGGCGAGGCGG
GGCCTGCGAGCGCGGCCACCGAGAATCGGACGGGGGTAGTCTCAAGCTGGCCGGCCTGCTCTGGTGCCTG
GCCTCGCGCCGCCGTGTATCGCCCCGCCCTGGGCGGCAAGGCTGGCCCGGTCGGCACCAGTTGCGTGAGC
GGAAAGATGGCCGCTTCCCGGCCCTGCTGCAGGGAGCTCAAAATGGAGGACGCGGCGCTCGGGAGAGCGG
GCGGGTGAGTCACCCACACAAAGGAAAAGGGCCTTTCCGTCCTCAGCCGTCGCTTCATGTGACTCCACGG
AGTACCGGGCGCCGTCCAGGCACCTCGATTAGTTCTCGAGCTTTTGGAGTACGTCGTCTTTAGGTTGGGG
GGAGGGGTTTTATGCGATGGAGTTTCCCCACACTGAGTGGGTGGAGACTGAAGTTAGGCCAGCTTGGCAC
TTGATGTAATTCTCCTTGGAATTTGCCCTTTTTGAGTTTGGATCTTGGTTCATTCTCAAGCCTCAGACAG
TGGTTCAAAGTTTTTTTCTTCCATTTCAGGTGTCGTGAGGCTAGCACCGCCACCATGGCTGCGGCCGCGC
TGAGGGCCCCGACTCAGGGCTGTGTGACCTTTGAGGACATCGCCATTTACTTCTCACAGGACGAGTGGGG
ACTTCTTGATGAGGCTCAGAGACTCCTGTACCTTGAAGTGATGCTGGAGAACTTTGCCCTTGTAGCCTCA
CTGGGTTGTGGCCATGGAACAGAGGATGAAGAGACACCTTCTGACCAGAATGTTTCTGTAGGAGTGTCAC
AGTCAAAGGCAGGTTCATCCACACAGAAGACTCAATCCTGTGAGATGTGTGTCCCAGTCCTGAAAGATAT
TTTGCATCTAGCTGATCTCCCTGGGCAGAAACCATACTTGGTTGGAGAATGTACAAACCATCACCAGCAC
CAGAAGCATCACAGTGCAAAGAAATCCTTGAAGAGGGACATGGACAGAGCCTCATATGTGAAGTGCTGCC
TATTCTGTATGTCATTGAAGCCCTTTCGCAAATGGGAGGTTGGAAAGGACCTTCCAGCCATGTTGCGGCT
TCTGAGGTCCCTGGTCTTTCCTGGAGGCAAGAAACCCGGCACAATTACTGAATGTGGGGAGGACATTCGC
AGTCAAAAAAGTCATTACAAGTCAGGTGAATGTGGGAAGGCTTCCAGGCACAAACACACTCCTGTTTACC
ATCCAAGAGTCTACACTGGAAAAAAGCTTTATGAGTGTAGCAAATGTGGGAAAGCCTTCCGTGGCAAGTA
CTCACTTGTTCAGCACCAGAGAGTCCATACTGGAGAAAGGCCTTGGGAGTGCAATGAATGTGGAAAATTC
TTTAGCCAAACCTCCCACCTGAATGATCATCGGAGAATCCACACCGGAGAAAGGCCTTATGAGTGCAGCG
AATGTGGAAAATTATTTAGACAAAACTCCAGCCTTGTTGACCACCAGAAAATACACACTGGAGCAAGGCC
TTATGAGTGTAGCCAGTGTGGGAAATCCTTTAGCCAAAAAGCCACCCTTGTTAAACACCAAAGAGTTCAC
ACTGGAGAAAGGCCTTATAAGTGTGGTGAATGTGGGAATTCCTTTAGTCAAAGTGCCATTCTTAATCAAC
ACCGAAGAATTCACACTGGAGCAAAGCCTTATGAGTGTGGCCAGTGTGGGAAATCCTTTAGTCAAAAAGC
TACCCTCATTAAACACCAGAGAGTTCACACTGGAGAAAGGCCTTATAAGTGTGGTGACTGTGGGAAATCC
TTTAGTCAAAGCTCCATCCTTATTCAACACCGGAGAATTCATACTGGAGCAAGGCCTTATGAGTGTGGCC
AGTGTGGAAAGTCCTTTAGCCAAAAGTCTGGTCTCATTCAACACCAAGTGGTTCACACTGGAGAAAGGCC
TTATGAGTGCAACAAATGTGGGAATTCCTTTAGCCAATGCTCCAGCCTCATACATCACCAAAAATGTCAT
AACACATAGTAATGAACTAGTCCGTAACTTGAAAGTATTTCGATTTCTTGGCTTTATATATCTTGTGGAA
AGGACGACGTCACAAGTGGGCGCATATTGGCACGCGTTAAGTCGACAATCAACCTCTGGATTACAAAATT
TGTGAAAGATTGACTGGTATTCTTAACTATGTTGCTCCTTTTACGCTATGTGGATACGCTGCTTTAATGC
CTTTGTATCATGCTATTGCTTCCCGTATGGCTTTCATTTTCTCCTCCTTGTATAAATCCTGGTTGCTGTC
TCTTTATGAGGAGTTGTGGCCCGTTGTCAGGCAACGTGGCGTGGTGTGCACTGTGTTTGCTGACGCAACC
CCCACTGGTTGGGGCATTGCCACCACCTGTCAGCTCCTTTCCGGGACTTTCGCTTTCCCCCTCCCTATTG
CCACGGCGGAACTCATCGCCGCCTGCCTTGCCCGCTGCTGGACAGGGGCTCGGCTGTTGGGCACTGACAA
TTCCGTGGTGTTGTCGGGGAAATCATCGTCCTTTCCTTGGCTGCTCGCCTGTGTTGCCACCTGGATTCTG
CGCGGGACGTCCTTCTGCTACGTCCCTTCGGCCCTCAATCCAGCGGACCTTCCTTCCCGCGGCCTGCTGC
CGGCTCTGCGGCCTCTTCCGCGTCTTCGCCTTCGCCCTCAGACGAGTCGGATCTCCCTTTGGGCCGCCTC
CCCGCGTCGACTTTAAGACCAATGACTTACAAGGCAGCTGTAGATCTTAGCCACTTTTTAAAAGAAAAGG
GGGGACTGGAAGGGCTAATTCACTCCCAACGAAGACAAGATCTGCTTTTTGCTTGTACTGGGTCTCTCTG
GTTAGACCAGATCTGAGCCTGGGAGCTCTCTGGCTAACTAGGGAACCCACTGCTTAAGCCTCAATAAAGC
TTGCCTTGAGTGCTTCAAGTAGTGTGTGCCCGTCTGTTGTGTGACTCTGGTAACTAGAGATCCCTCAGAC
CCTTTTAGTCAGTGTGGAAAATCTCTAGCAGTACGTATAGTAGTTCATGTCATCTTATTATTCAGTATTT
ATAACTTGCAAAGAAATGAATATCAGAGAGTGAGAGGAACTTGTTTATTGCAGCTTATAATGGTTACAAA
TAAAGCAATAGCATCACAAATTTCACAAATAAAGCATTTTTTTCACTGCATTCTAGTTGTGGTTTGTCCA
AACTCATCAATGTATCTTATCATGTCTGGCTCTAGCTATCCCGCCCCTAACTCCGCCCATCCCGCCCCTA
ACTCCGCCCAGTTCCGCCCATTCTCCGCCCCATGGCTGACTAATTTTTTTTATTTATGCAGAGGCCGAGG
CCGCCTCGGCCTCTGAGCTATTCCAGAAGTAGTGAGGAGGCTTTTTTGGAGGCCTAGGGACGTACCCAAT
TCGCCCTATAGTGAGTCGTATTACGCGCGCTCACTGGCCGTCGTTTTACAACGTCGTGACTGGGAAAACC
CTGGCGTTACCCAACTTAATCGCCTTGCAGCACATCCCCCTTTCGCCAGCTGGCGTAATAGCGAAGAGGC
CCGCACCGATCGCCCTTCCCAACAGTTGCGCAGCCTGAATGGCGAATGGG
[124 nt withheld, positions 7121-7244]
C
[91 nt withheld, positions 7246-7336]
A
[49 nt withheld, positions 7338-7386]
CCTTTGACGTTGGAGTCCACGTTCTTT
[37 nt withheld, positions 7414-7450]
ACCCTATCTCGGTCTATTCTTTTGATTTATAAGGGATTTTGCCGATTTCGGCCTATTGGTTAAAAAATGA
GCTGATTTAACAAAAATTTAACGCGAATTTTAACAAAATATTAACGCTTACAATTTAGGTGGCACTTTTC
GGGGAAATGTGCGCGGAACCCCTATTTGTTTATTTTTCTAAATACATTCAAATATGTATCCGCTCATGAG
ACAATAACCCTGATAAATGCTTCAATAATATTGAAAAAGGAAGAGTATGAGTATTCAACATTTCCGTGTC
GCCCTTATTCCCTTTTTTGCGGCATTTTGCCTTCCTGTTTTTGCTCACCCAGAAACGCTGGTGAAAGTAA
AAGATGCTGAAGATCAGTTGGGTGCACGAGTGGGTTACATCGAACTGGATCTCAACAGCGGTAAGATCCT
TGAGAGTTTTCGCCCCGAAGAACGTTTTCCAATGATGAGCACTTTTAAAGTTCTGCTATGTGGCGCGGTA
TTATCCCGTATTGACGCCGGGCAAGAGCAACTCGGTCGCCGCATACACTATTCTCAGAATGACTTGGTTG
AGTACTCACCAGTCACAGAAAAGCATCTTACGGATGGCATGACAGTAAGAGAATTATGCAGTGCTGCCAT
AACCATGAGTGATAACACTGCGGCCAACTTACTTCTGACAACGATCGGAGGACCGAAGGAGCTAACCGCT
TTTTTGCACAACATGGGGGATCATGTAACTCGCCTTGATCGTTGGGAACCGGAGCTGAATGAAGCCATAC
CAAACGACGAGCGTGACACCACGATGCCTGTAGCAATGGCAACAACGTTGCGCAAACTATTAACTGGCGA
ACTACTTACTCTAGCTTCCCGGCAACAATTAATAGACTGGATGGAGGCGGATAAAGTTGCAGGACCACTT
CTGCGCTCGGCCCTTCCGGCTGGCTGGTTTATTGCTGATAAATCTGGAGCCGGTGAGCGTGGGTCTCGCG
GTATCATTGCAGCACTGGGGCCAGATGGTAAGCCCTCCCGTATCGTAGTTATCTACACGACGGGGAGTCA
GGCAACTATGGATGAACGAAATAGACAGATCGCTGAGATAGGTGCCTCACTGATTAAGCATTGGTAACTG
TCAGACCAAGTTTACTCATATATACTTTAGATTGATTTAAAACTTCATTTTTAATTTAAAAGGATCTAGG
TGAAGATCCTTTTTGATAATCTCATGACCAAAATCCCTTAACGTGAGTTTTCGTTCCACTGAGCGTCAGA
CCCCGTAGAAAAGATCAAAGGATCTTCTTGAGATCCTTTTTTTCTGCGCGTAATCTGCTGCTTGCAAACA
AAAAAACCACCGCTACCAGCGGTGGTTTGTTTGCCGGATCAAGAGCTACCAACTCTTTTTCCGAAGGTAA
CTGGCTTCAGCAGAGCGCAGATACCAAATACTGTTCTTCTAGTGTAGCCGTAGTTAGGCCACCACTTCAA
GAACTCTGTAGCACCGCCTACATACCTCGCTCTGCTAATCCTGTTACCAGTGGCTGCTGCCAGTGGCGAT
AAGTCGTGTCTTACCGGGTTGGACTCAAGACGATAGTTACCGGATAAGGCGCAGCGGTCGGGCTGAACGG
GGGGTTCGTGCACACAGCCCAGCTTGGAGCGAACGACCTACACCGAACTGAGATACCTACAGCGTGAGCT
ATGAGAAAGCGCCACGCTTCCCGAAGGGAGAAAGGCGGACAGGTATCCGGTAAGCGGCAGGGTCGGAACA
GGAGAGCGCACGAGGGAGCTTCCAGGGGGAAACGCCTGGTATCTTTATAGTCCTGTCGGGTTTCGCCACC
TCTGACTTGAGCGTCGATTTTTGTGATGCTCGTCAGGGGGGCGGAGCCTATGGAAAAACGCCAGCAACGC
GGCCTTTTTACGGTTCCTGGCCTTTTGCTGGCCTTTTGCTCACATGTTCTTTCCTGCGTTATCCCCTGAT
TCTGTGGATAACCGTATTACCGCCTTTGAGTGAGCTGATACCGCTCGCCGCAGCCGAACGACCGAGCGCA
GCGAGTCAGTGAGCGAGGAAGCGGAAGAGCGCCCAATACGCAAACCGCCTCTCCCCGCGCGTTGGCCGAT
TCATTAATGCAGCTGGCACGACAGGTTTCCCGACTGGAAAGCGGGCAGTGAGCGCAACGCAATTAATGTG
AGTTAGCTCACTCATTAGGCACCCCAGGCTTTACACTTTATGCTTCCGGCTCGTATGTTGTGTGGAATTG
TGAGCGGATAACAATTTCACACAGGAAACAGCTATGACCATGATTACGCCAAGCGCGCAATTAACCCTCA
CTAAAGGGAACAAAAGCTGGAGCTGCAAGC
