>Addgene plasmid #142084 | TFORF2447 | depositor partial sequence | sequence record 278389 | Insert
ACCGCCACCATGGCTGCGGCCGCGCTGAGGGCCCCGACTCAGGGCTGTGTGACCTTTGAGGACATCGCCA
TTTACTTCTCACAGGACGAGTGGGGACTTCTTGATGAGGCTCAGAGACTCCTGTACCTTGAAGTGATGCT
GGAGAACTTTGCCCTTGTAGCCTCACTGGGTTGTGGCCATGGAACAGAGGATGAAGAGACACCTTCTGAC
CAGAATGTTTCTGTAGGAGTGTCACAGTCAAAGGCAGGTTCATCCACACAGAAGACTCAATCCTGTGAGA
TGTGTGTCCCAGTCCTGAAAGATATTTTGCATCTAGCTGATCTCCCTGGGCAGAAACCATACTTGGTTGG
AGAATGTACAAACCATCACCAGCACCAGAAGCATCACAGTGCAAAGAAATCCTTGAAGAGGGACATGGAC
AGAGCCTCATATGTGAAGTGCTGCCTATTCTGTATGTCATTGAAGCCCTTTCGCAAATGGGAGGTTGGAA
AGGACCTTCCAGCCATGTTGCGGCTTCTGAGGTCCCTGGTCTTTCCTGGAGGCAAGAAACCCGGCACAAT
TACTGAATGTGGGGAGGACATTCGCAGTCAAAAAAGTCATTACAAGTCAGGTGAATGTGGGAAGGCTTCC
AGGCACAAACACACTCCTGTTTACCATCCAAGAGTCTACACTGGAAAAAAGCTTTATGAGTGTAGCAAAT
GTGGGAAAGCCTTCCGTGGCAAGTACTCACTTGTTCAGCACCAGAGAGTCCATACTGGAGAAAGGCCTTG
GGAGTGCAATGAATGTGGAAAATTCTTTAGCCAAACCTCCCACCTGAATGATCATCGGAGAATCCACACC
GGAGAAAGGCCTTATGAGTGCAGCGAATGTGGAAAATTATTTAGACAAAACTCCAGCCTTGTTGACCACC
AGAAAATACACACTGGAGCAAGGCCTTATGAGTGTAGCCAGTGTGGGAAATCCTTTAGCCAAAAAGCCAC
CCTTGTTAAACACCAAAGAGTTCACACTGGAGAAAGGCCTTATAAGTGTGGTGAATGTGGGAATTCCTTT
AGTCAAAGTGCCATTCTTAATCAACACCGAAGAATTCACACTGGAGCAAAGCCTTATGAGTGTGGCCAGT
GTGGGAAATCCTTTAGTCAAAAAGCTACCCTCATTAAACACCAGAGAGTTCACACTGGAGAAAGGCCTTA
TAAGTGTGGTGACTGTGGGAAATCCTTTAGTCAAAGCTCCATCCTTATTCAACACCGGAGAATTCATACT
GGAGCAAGGCCTTATGAGTGTGGCCAGTGTGGAAAGTCCTTTAGCCAAAAGTCTGGTCTCATTCAACACC
AAGTGGTTCACACTGGAGAAAGGCCTTATGAGTGCAACAAATGTGGGAATTCCTTTAGCCAATGCTCCAG
CCTCATACATCACCAAAAATGTCATAACACATAGTAATGAACTAGTCCGTAACTTGAAAGTATTTCGATT
TCTTGGCTTTATATATCTTGTGGAAAGGACGACGTCACAAGTGGGCGCATATTGGC
