>Addgene plasmid #142084 | TFORF2447 | depositor partial sequence | sequence record 278390 | Barcode
CGTCACAAGTGGGCGCATATTGGC
